Addgene plasmid #90008: pSF3-Flag-FRB-Cbir_Myc-NBir-FKBP
Purpose: Split-BioID plasmid: Expresses C-terminally tagged FRB-CBir[257-321] and N-terminally tagged NBir[2-256]-FKBP
Depositing lab: Julien Béthune. Depositing organization: Universitaet Heidelberg. Publication: Split-BioID a conditional proteomics approach to monitor the composition of spatiotemporally defined protein complexes. Schopp IM, Amaya Ramirez CC, Debeljak J, Kreibich E, Skribbe M, Wild K, Bethune J. Nat Commun. 2017 Jun 6;8:15690. doi: 10.1038/ncomms15690. PubMed 28585547.
Backbone
  Vector backbone: pSF3
  Total vector size (bp): 8582
  Vector type: Mammalian Expression, Retroviral ; Flp/FRT
  Selectable markers: Hygromycin ; Ganciclovir (negative selection when making stable cell lines)
Growth in bacteria
  Bacterial resistance: Ampicillin, 100 μg/mL
  Growth temperature: 37°C
  Growth strain: NEB Stable
  Copy number: High Copy
Gene/Insert 1
  Gene/Insert name: NBirA*-linker-FKBP
  Insert size (bp): 1194
  Promoter: CMV
  Tag / fusion protein: Myc (N terminal on insert)
  Cloning method: Unknown
  Sequencing primers: 5′ GTGGTTTGTCCAAACTCATC
Gene/Insert 2
  Gene/Insert name: FRB-linker-CBirA*
  Insert size (bp): 627
  Promoter: CMV
  Tag / fusion protein: FLAG (N terminal on insert)
  Cloning method: Unknown
  Sequencing primers: 5′ tatactttctagagaataggaac
Resource information
  A portion of this plasmid was derived from a plasmid made by: Addgene plasmids: pLXIN-Ap1g1-FKBP (#46946) and pEYFP-Mitotrap (#46942) were kind gifts from Margaret Robinson and pCDNA3.1-MycBioID (#35700) was a kind gift from Kyle Roux
Terms and licenses: Academic/Nonprofit Terms; Industry Terms: Not Available to Industry
How to cite: pSF3-Flag-FRB-Cbir_Myc-NBir-FKBP was a gift from Julien Béthune (Addgene plasmid # 90008 ; http://n2t.net/addgene:90008 ; RRID:Addgene_90008)
