[The description below was written by a language model from this plasmid's Addgene catalogue record and pLannotate feature annotations shown in this document.]
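Description:
pSF3-Flag-FRB-Cbir_Myc-NBir-FKBP is an 8.6 kb mammalian expression plasmid built on the pSF3 backbone, a Moloney murine leukemia virus-derived retroviral vector that also carries an FRT site for Flp-mediated recombination. The annotated viral elements are a 5′ LTR, MMLV and MESV packaging signals, a truncated gag fragment and a self-inactivating (ΔU3) 3′ LTR. In bacteria it is maintained through a high-copy ColE1/pUC-type origin and selected with ampicillin via β-lactamase. The catalogue lists hygromycin as the mammalian selectable marker and ganciclovir as a negative selection for making stable lines. No hygromycin resistance or thymidine kinase gene appears in the feature table, so these selections may depend on the recipient cell line's FRT-flanked cassette rather than on the plasmid itself; the record does not say.

The payload is a Split-BioID pair expressed from divergent transcription units. The catalogue names the promoter as CMV, but the annotation shows a central tetracycline response element with seven tetO copies, flanked by two minimal CMV promoters facing outward, an arrangement typical of a bidirectional tetracycline-regulated promoter. One direction drives Myc-tagged NBirA* (residues 2–256 of the promiscuous R118G biotin ligase) joined by a linker to FKBP12. The other drives FLAG-tagged FRB joined by a linker to CBirA* (residues 257–321). The catalogue places FLAG at the insert's N terminus, although the feature table locates the FLAG fragment between FRB and CBirA*. FKBP and FRB heterodimerize in the presence of rapamycin, which should bring the two inactive BirA* halves together to restore proximity biotinylation. The construct therefore serves as an inducible test system for conditional proteomic labelling that depends on a defined protein–protein interaction.
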