Features (pLannotate 1.2.2; 28 found; start..end, strand, type, name):
    402..995     +  LTR            LTR: long terminal repeat from Moloney murine leukemia virus
   1058..1257    +  misc_feature   MMLV Ψ: packaging signal of Moloney murine leukemia virus (MMLV)
   1309..1397    +  misc_feature   MESV Ψ (fragment): packaging signal of murine embryonic stem cell virus
   1487..1896    +  CDS            gag (truncated) (fragment): truncated Moloney murine leukemia virus (MMLV) gag gene lacking the start codon
   1968..2051    +  CDS            large T antigen (fragment): large T antigen from SV40 (simian virus 40)
   2074..2208    +  polyA_signal   SV40 poly(A) signal: SV40 polyadenylation signal
   2398..2721    -  CDS            FKBP1A: FKB1A_HUMAN - Also known as FKBP1, FKBP12. Experimental evidence at protein level: Swiss-Prot protein existence level 1. Keeps in an inactive conformation TGFBR1, the TGF-beta type I serine/threonine kinase receptor, preventing TGF-beta receptor activation in absence of ligand. Recruits SMAD7 to ACVR1B which prevents the association of SMAD2 and SMAD3 with the activin receptor complex, thereby blocking the activin signal. May modulate the RYR1 calcium channel activity. PPIases accelerate the folding of proteins. It catalyzes the cis-trans isomerization of proline imidic peptide bonds in oligop
   2782..3546    -  CDS            BirA(R118G) (fragment): promiscuous R118G mutant of the E. coli biotin protein ligase (Cronan, 2005) also known as BirA* or BioID
   3677..3714    -  promoter       minimal CMV promoter: human cytomegalovirus (CMV) immediate early promoter
   3731..4001    -  protein_bind   tetracycline response element: contains seven copies of the tetracycline operator tetO tetracycline repressor TetR
   4016..4054    +  promoter       minimal CMV promoter: human cytomegalovirus (CMV) immediate early promoter
   4178..4456    +  CDS            FRB (sequence partly withheld): FKBP-rapamycin binding domain of human FRAP
   4472..4492    +  CDS            FLAG (fragment): FLAG® epitope tag, followed by an enterokinase cleavage site
   4544..4738    +  CDS            BirA(R118G) (fragment): promiscuous R118G mutant of the E. coli biotin protein ligase (Cronan, 2005) also known as BirA* or BioID
   4820..4867    +  protein_bind   FRT: FLP-mediated recombination occurs in the 8-bp core sequence TCTAGAAA (Turan and Bode, 2011). FLP recombinase from the Saccharomyces cerevisiae 2μ plasmid
   4875..4972    +  CDS            env (fragment): murine leukemia virus gPr80 envelope polyprotein precursor; env; proteolytically cleaved into gp70SU and p15TM subunits
   5014..5050    +  LTR            3' LTR (ΔU3) (fragment): self-inactivating 3' long terminal repeat (LTR) from Moloney murine leukemia virus
   5054..5251    +  LTR            3' LTR (ΔU3) (fragment): self-inactivating 3' long terminal repeat (LTR) from Moloney murine leukemia virus
   5950..6107    +  CDS            lacZα (fragment): LacZα fragment of β-galactosidase; lacZ fragment
   6113..6212    -  misc_feature   bom (fragment): basis of mobility region from pBR322
   6314..6348    -  CDS            rop (fragment): Rop protein, which maintains plasmids at low copy number; rop
   6445..6549    +  promoter       AmpR promoter: bla
   6550..7410    +  CDS            AmpR: β-lactamase; bla; confers resistance to ampicillin, carbenicillin, and related antibiotics
   7581..8169    +  rep_origin     ori: high-copy-number ColE1/pMB1/pBR322/pUC origin of replication
   8352..8444    +  CDS            lacI (fragment): lac repressor; lacI; The lac repressor binds to the lac operator to inhibit transcription in E. coli. This inhibition can be relieved by adding lactose or isopropyl-β-D-thiogalactopyranoside (IPTG).
   8457..8478    +  protein_bind   CAP binding site: CAP binding activates transcription in the presence of cAMP. E. coli catabolite activator protein
   8493..8523    +  promoter       lac promoter: promoter for the E. coli lac operon
   8531..8547    +  protein_bind   lac operator: The lac repressor binds to the lac operator to inhibit transcription in E. coli. This inhibition can be relieved by adding lactose or isopropyl-β-D-thiogalactopyranoside (IPTG). lac repressor encoded by lacI
>Addgene plasmid #90008 | pSF3-Flag-FRB-Cbir_Myc-NBir-FKBP | depositor full sequence | sequence record 177762 | pSF3-Flag-FRB-Cbir_Myc-NBir-FKBP sequence 8582 bps
CAAGCTAGCTTTGCTCTTAGGAGTTTCCTAATACATCCCAAACTCAAATATATAAAGCATTTGACTTGTT
CTATGCCCTAGGGGGCGGGGGGAAGCTAAGCCAGCTTTTTTTAACATTTAAAATGTTAATTCCATTTTAA
ATGCACAGATGTTTTTATTTCATAAGGGTTTCAATGTGCATGAATGCTGCAATATTCCTGTTACCAAAGC
TAGTATAAATAAAAATAGATAAACGTGGAAATTACTTAGAGTTTCTGTCATTAACGTTTCCTTCCTCAGT
TGACAACATAAATGCGCTGCTGAGCAAGCCAGTTTGCATCTGTCAGGATCAATTTCCCATTATGCCAGTC
ATATTAATTACTAGTCAATTAGTTGATTTTTATTTTTGACATATACATGTGAATGAAAGACCCCACCTGT
AGGTTTGGCAAGCTAGCTTAAGTAACGCCATTTTGCAAGGCATGGAAAAATACATAACTGAGAATAGAAA
AGTTCAGATCAAGGTCAGGAACAGATGGAACAGCTGAATATGGGCCAAACAGGATATCTGTGGTAAGCAG
TTCCTGCCCCGGCTCAGGGCCAAGAACAGATGGAACAGCTGAATATGGGCCAAACAGGATATCTGTGGTA
AGCAGTTCCTGCCCCGGCTCAGGGCCAAGAACAGATGGTCCCCAGATGCGGTCCAGCCCTCAGCAGTTTC
TAGAGAACCATCAGATGTTTCCAGGGTGCCCCAAGGACCTGAAATGACCCTGTGCCTTATTTGAACTAAC
CAATCAGTTCGCTTCTCGCTTCTGTTCGCGCGCTTATGCTCCCCGAGCTCAATAAAAGAGCCCACAACCC
CTCACTCGGGGCGCCAGTCCTCCGATTGACTGAGTCGCCCGGGTACCCGTGTATCCAATAAACCCTCTTG
CAGTTGCATCCGACTTGTGGTCTCGCTGTTCCTTGGGAGGGTCTCCTCTGAGTGATTGACTACCCGTCAG
CGGGGGTCTTTCATTTGGGGGCTCGTCCGGGATCGGGAGACCCCTGCCCAGGGACCACCGACCCACCACC
GGGAGGTAAGCTGGCCAGCAACTTATCTGTGTCTGTCCGATTGTCTAGTGTCTATGACTGATTTTATGCG
CCTGCGTCGGTACTAGTTAGCTAACTAGCTCTGTATCTGGCGGACCCGTGGTGGAACTGACGAGTTCGGA
ACACCCGGCCGCAACCCTGGGAGACGTCCCAGGGACTTCGGGGGCCGTTTTTGTGGCCCGACCTGAGTCC
TAAAATCCCGATCGTTTAGGACTCTTTGGTGCACCCCCCTTAGAGGAGGGATATGTGGTTCTGGTAGGAG
ACGAGAACCTAAAACAGTTCCCGCCTCCGTCTGAATTTTTGCTTTCGGTTTGGGACCGAAGCCGCGCCGC
GCGTCTTGTCTGCTGCAGCATCGTTCTGTGTTGTCTCTGTCTGACTGTGTTTCTGTATTTGTCTGAAAAT
ATGGGCCCGGGCTAGCCTGTTACCACTCCCTTAAGTTTGACCTTAGGTCACTGGAAAGATGTCGAGCGGA
TCGCTCACAACCAGTCGGTAGATGTCAAGAAGAGACGTTGGGTTACCTTCTGCTCTGCAGAATGGCCAAC
CTTTAACGTCGGATGGCCGCGAGACGGCACCTTTAACCGAGACCTCATCACCCAGGTTAAGATCAAGGTC
TTTTCACCTGGCCCGCATGGACACCCAGACCAGGTGGGGTACATCGTGACCTGGGAAGCCTTGGCTTTTG
ACCCCCCTCCCTGGGTCAAGCCCTTTGTACACCCTAAGCCTCCGCCTCCTCTTCCTCCATCCGCCCCGTC
TCTCCCCCTTGAACCTCCTCGTTCGACCCCGCCTCGATCCTCCCTTTATCCAGCCCTCACTCCTTCTCTA
GGCGCCCCCATATGGCCATATGAGATCCGAAGTTCCTATTCCGAAGTTCCTATTCTTCAAATAGTATAGG
AACTTCAGATCATAATCAGCCATACCACATTTGTAGAGGTTTTACTTGCTTTAAAAAACCTCCCACACCT
CCCCCTGAACCTGAAACATAAAATGAATGCAATTGTTGTTGTTAACTTGTTTATTGCAGCTTATAATGGT
TACAAATAAGGCAATAGCATCACAAATTTCACAAATAAGGCATTTTTTTCACTGCATTCTAGTTTTGGTT
TGTCCAAACTCATCAATGTATCTTATCATGTCTGGATCTCAAATCCCTCGGAAGCTGCGCCTGTCTTAGG
TTGGAGTGATACATTTTTATCACTTTTACCCGTCTTTGGATTAGGCAGTAGCTCTGACGGCCCTCCTGTC
TTAGGTTAGTGAAAAATGTCACTCTCTTACCCGTCATTGGCTGTCCAGCTTAGCTCGCAGGGGAGGTGGT
CTGGATCCCTAACGCGTTTCCAGTTTTAGAAGCTCCACATCGAAGACGAGAGTGGCATGTGGTGGGATGA
TGCCTGGGTGCCCAGTGGCACCATAGGCATAATCTGGAGATATAGTCAGTTTGGCTCTCTGACCCACACT
CATCTGGGCAACCCCTTCTTCCCAGCCTCGGATCACCTCCTGCTTGCCTAGCATAAACTTAAAGGGCTTG
TTTCTGTCCCGGGAGGAATCAAATTTCTTTCCATCTTCAAGCATCCCGGTGTAGTGCACCACGCAGGTCT
GGCCGCGCTTGGGGAAGGTGCGCCCGTCTCCTGGGGAGATGGTTTCCACCTGCACTCCCATATCGATGCC
CCGGGAGGCGTAGGAGATCTGGCCGCCGCCGGAGGAGCCGCCGCCATGTTTCTCCTGCTCGAACAGCTCC
AGAGCGGCTCTCAGCTCTCTGATCAGCATGGCGGCCAGGGTGTTCCGGTCCAGGTTGATGCCAGCCTCCT
GCAGGGTGATCCAGCCCTGGTTCACCACGCTCTCCTCCACTCTTCTCATGGCCATGTTGATTCCGGCTCC
GATCACGATCTGAGCGGCATCGCCTGTCTTGCCTGTCAGCTCCACCAGGATGCCAGCCAGCTTGCGGTCC
TGGAGGTACAGGTCATTAGGCCACTTCACTCTCACCTTGTCGGCTCCCAGCTTTCTCAGCACCTCGGCCA
TCACGATTCCGATCACCAGACTCAGTCCGATGGCAGCAGCAGGTCCCTGCTCCAGTCTCCAGAACATGGA
CAGGTACAGGTTGGCTCCGAATGGGCTGAACCACTTCCGTCCTCTGCCTCCTCTGCCAGCCTGCTGGTAC
TCGGCGATGCAGGCGTCGCCGGACTTCAGCTCTCCGATTCTGTCCAGCAGGTACTGATTGGTGGAGTCGA
TCACAGGCAGCACGGCCACGCTTCCGCCATCCAGCTGTCCCAGGATCTGCTTGGCGTTCAGCAGCTGGAT
AGGCTCAGGCAGGCTGTAGCCCTTGCCAGGCACGGTGAACACGTCCACTCCCCAGTCTCTCAGTGTCTGG
ATGTGCTTGTTGATGGCGGCTCTGCTCATTCCCAGGGTCTCTCCCAGCTGCTCGCCAGAGTGGAACTCGC
CGTTGGCCAGCAGGGCGATCAGCTTCAGGGGCACGGTGTTGTCCTTGTCGAGATCCTCTTCTGAGATGAG
TTTTTGTTCCATCTCGACCGCGGAGGCTGGATCGGTCCCGGTGTCTTCTATGGAGGTCAAAACAGCGTGG
ATGGCGTCTCCAGGCGATCTGACGGTTCACTAAACGAGCTCTGCTTATATAGGCCTCCCACCGTACACGC
CTACAAGCTTCTTTCACTTTTCTCTATCACTGATAGGGAGTGGTAAACTCGACTTTCACTTTTCTCTATC
ACTGATAGGGAGTGGTAAACTCGACTTTCACTTTTCTCTATCACTGATAGGGAGTGGTAAACTCGACTTT
CACTTTTCTCTATCACTGATAGGGAGTGGTAAACTCGACTTTCACTTTTCTCTATCACTGATAGGGAGTG
GTAAACTCGACTTTCACTTTTCTCTATCACTGATAGGGAGTGGTAAACTCGACTTTCACTTTTCTCTATC
ACTGATAGGGAGTGGTAAACTCGAGGGTAGGCGTGTACGGTGGGAGGCCTATATAAGCAGAGCTCGTTTA
GTGAACCGTCAGATCGCCTGGAGACGCCATCCACGCTGTTTTGACCTCCATAGAAGACACCGGGACCGAT
CCAGCCTCCGCGGAATTCGGCCGGCCTCAATTGTTTGTTTAAACATGATCCTCTGGCAT
[270 nt withheld, positions 4190-4459]
TTAATTAACGACTACAAGGACGACGATGACAAGCAGATCTCCTACGCCTCCCGGGGCGGCGGCTCCTCCG
GCGGCGGCATTAACGGACTGGCTCCTTACCTGAGCAGATGGGAGAAGCTGGACAACTTCATCAACAGACC
TGTGAAGCTGATCATCGGCGACAAGGAAATCTTCGGCATCTCCAGAGGAATCGACAAGCAGGGAGCTCTG
CTGCTGGAGCAGGACGGAATCATCAAGCCCTGGATGGGCGGAGAAATCTCCCTGAGAAGCGCAGAGAAGC
TCGAGCGGCCGCCACTGTGCTGTCGCGAACGCCGCGCGATGGAACGCGCGACCCTGCCGTAATAACGAGG
ATCTGGCCGCGAAGTTCCTATTCCGAAGTTCCTATTCTCTAGAAAGTATAGGAACTTCAGATCCGGATTA
GTCCAATTTGTTAAAGACAGGATATCAGTGGTCCAGGCTCTAGTTTTGACTCAACAATATCACCAGCTGA
AGCCTATAGAGTACGAGCCATAGATAAAATAAAAGATTTTATTTAGTCTCCAGAAAAAGGGGGGAATGAA
AGACCCCACCTGTAGGTTTGGCAAGCTAGCTCGACTTCTGTTCGCGCGCTTCTGCTCCCCGAGCTCGAGC
CCACAACCCCTCACTCGGGGCGCCAGTCCTCCGATTGACTGAGTCGCCCGGGTACCCGTGTATCCAATAA
ACCCTCTTGCAGTTGCATCCGACTTGTGGTCTCGCTGTTCCTTGGGAGGGTCTCCTCTGAGTGATTGACT
ACCCGTCAGCGGGGGTCTTTCACACATGCAGCATGTATCAAAATTAATTTGGTTTTTTTTCTTAAGTATT
TACATTAAATGGCCATAGTACTTAAAGTTACATTGGCTTCCTTGAAATAAACATGGAGTATTCAGAATGT
GTCATAAATATTTCTAATTTTAAGATAGTATCTCCATTGGCTTTCTACTTTTTCTTTTATTTTTTTTTGT
CCTCTGTCTTCCATTTGTTGTTGTTGTTGTTTGTTTGTTTGTTTGTTGGTTGGTTGGTTAATTTTTTTTT
AAAGATCCTACACTATAGTTCAAGCTAGACTATTAGCTACTCTGTAACCCAGGGTGACCTTGAAGTCATG
GGTAGCCTGCTGTTTTAGCCTTCCCACATCTAAGATTACAGGTATGAGCTATCATTTTTGGTATATTGAT
TGATTGATTGATTGATGTGTGTGTGTGTGATTGTGTTTGTGTGTGTGACTGTGAAAATGTGTGTATGGGT
GTGTGTGAATGTGTGTATGTATGTGTGTGTGTGAGTGTGTGTGTGTGTGTGTGCATGTGTGTGTGTGTGA
CTGTGTCTATGTGTATGACTGTGTGTGTGTGTGTGTGTGTGTGTGTGTGTGTGTGTGTGTGTGTGTTGTG
AAAAAATATTCTATGGTAGTGAGAGCCAACGCTCCGGCTCAGGTGTCAGGTTGGTTTTTGAGACAGAGTC
TTTCACTTAGCTTGGAATTAATTCACTGGCCGTCGTTTTACAACGTCGTGACTGGGAAAACCCTGGCGTT
ACCCAACTTAATCGCCTTGCAGCACATCCCCCTTTCGCCAGCTGGCGTAATAGCGAAGAGGCCCGCACCG
ATCGCCCTTCCCAACAGTTGCGCAGCCTGAATGGCGAATGGCGCCTGATGCGGTATTTTCTCCTTACGCA
TCTGTGCGGTATTTCACACCGCATATGGTGCACTCTCAGTACAATCTGCTCTGATGCCGCATAGTTAAGC
CAGCCCCGACACCCGCCAACACCCGCTGACGCGCCCTGACGGGCTTGTCTGCTCCCGGCATCCGCTTACA
GACAAGCTGTGACCGTCTCCGGGAGCTGCATGTGTCAGAGGTTTTCACCGTCATCACCGAAACGCGCGAT
GACGAAAGGGCCTCGTGATACGCCTATTTTTATAGGTTAATGTCATGATAATAATGGTTTCTTAGACGTC
AGGTGGCACTTTTCGGGGAAATGTGCGCGGAACCCCTATTTGTTTATTTTTCTAAATACATTCAAATATG
TATCCGCTCATGAGACAATAACCCTGATAAATGCTTCAATAATATTGAAAAAGGAAGAGTATGAGTATTC
AACATTTCCGTGTCGCCCTTATTCCCTTTTTTGCGGCATTTTGCCTTCCTGTTTTTGCTCACCCAGAAAC
GCTGGTGAAAGTAAAAGATGCTGAAGATCAGTTGGGTGCACGAGTGGGTTACATCGAACTGGATCTCAAC
AGCGGTAAGATCCTTGAGAGTTTTCGCCCCGAAGAACGTTTTCCAATGATGAGCACTTTTAAAGTTCTGC
TATGTGGCGCGGTATTATCCCGTATTGACGCCGGGCAAGAGCAACTCGGTCGCCGCATACACTATTCTCA
GAATGACTTGGTTGAGTACTCACCAGTCACAGAAAAGCATCTTACGGATGGCATGACAGTAAGAGAATTA
TGCAGTGCTGCCATAACCATGAGTGATAACACTGCGGCCAACTTACTTCTGACAACGATCGGAGGACCGA
AGGAGCTAACCGCTTTTTTGCACAACATGGGGGATCATGTAACTCGCCTTGATCGTTGGGAACCGGAGCT
GAATGAAGCCATACCAAACGACGAGCGTGACACCACGATGCCTGTAGCAATGGCAACAACGTTGCGCAAA
CTATTAACTGGCGAACTACTTACTCTAGCTTCCCGGCAACAATTAATAGACTGGATGGAGGCGGATAAAG
TTGCAGGACCACTTCTGCGCTCGGCCCTTCCGGCTGGCTGGTTTATTGCTGATAAATCTGGAGCCGGTGA
GCGTGGGTCTCGCGGTATCATTGCAGCACTGGGGCCAGATGGTAAGCCCTCCCGTATCGTAGTTATCTAC
ACGACGGGGAGTCAGGCAACTATGGATGAACGAAATAGACAGATCGCTGAGATAGGTGCCTCACTGATTA
AGCATTGGTAACTGTCAGACCAAGTTTACTCATATATACTTTAGATTGATTTAAAACTTCATTTTTAATT
TAAAAGGATCTAGGTGAAGATCCTTTTTGATAATCTCATGACCAAAATCCCTTAACGTGAGTTTTCGTTC
CACTGAGCGTCAGACCCCGTAGAAAAGATCAAAGGATCTTCTTGAGATCCTTTTTTTCTGCGCGTAATCT
GCTGCTTGCAAACAAAAAAACCACCGCTACCAGCGGTGGTTTGTTTGCCGGATCAAGAGCTACCAACTCT
TTTTCCGAAGGTAACTGGCTTCAGCAGAGCGCAGATACCAAATACTGTCCTTCTAGTGTAGCCGTAGTTA
GGCCACCACTTCAAGAACTCTGTAGCACCGCCTACATACCTCGCTCTGCTAATCCTGTTACCAGTGGCTG
CTGCCAGTGGCGATAAGTCGTGTCTTACCGGGTTGGACTCAAGACGATAGTTACCGGATAAGGCGCAGCG
GTCGGGCTGAACGGGGGGTTCGTGCACACAGCCCAGCTTGGAGCGAACGACCTACACCGAACTGAGATAC
CTACAGCGTGAGCATTGAGAAAGCGCCACGCTTCCCGAAGGGAGAAAGGCGGACAGGTATCCGGTAAGCG
GCAGGGTCGGAACAGGAGAGCGCACGAGGGAGCTTCCAGGGGGAAACGCCTGGTATCTTTATAGTCCTGT
CGGGTTTCGCCACCTCTGACTTGAGCGTCGATTTTTGTGATGCTCGTCAGGGGGGCGGAGCCTATGGAAA
AACGCCAGCAACGCGGCCTTTTTACGGTTCCTGGCCTTTTGCTGGCCTTTTGCTCACATGTTCTTTCCTG
CGTTATCCCCTGATTCTGTGGATAACCGTATTACCGCCTTTGAGTGAGCTGATACCGCTCGCCGCAGCCG
AACGACCGAGCGCAGCGAGTCAGTGAGCGAGGAAGCGGAAGAGCGCCCAATACGCAAACCGCCTCTCCCC
GCGCGTTGGCCGATTCATTAATGCAGCTGGCACGACAGGTTTCCCGACTGGAAAGCGGGCAGTGAGCGCA
ACGCAATTAATGTGAGTTAGCTCACTCATTAGGCACCCCAGGCTTTACACTTTATGCTTCCGGCTCGTAT
GTTGTGTGGAATTGTGAGCGGATAACAATTTCACACAGGAAACAGCTATGACCATGATTACGC
