>Addgene plasmid #90008 | pSF3-Flag-FRB-Cbir_Myc-NBir-FKBP | addgene partial sequence | sequence record 182190 | Addgene Partial NGS Result
CCTCTCACTACCATAAATATATATACACAACACACACACACACACACACACACACACACACACACACACA
CACACAATCATACACATAAACACAATCACACACACACACATGCACAATCACACACACACAATCACACACA
AACATACATACACACAATCACACACAACCATACACACATATACACAATCACACACACAAACACAATCACA
CACACACACATCAATCAATCAATCAATCAATATACCAAAAATGATAGCTCATACCTGTAATCTTAGATGT
GGGAAGGCTAAAACAGCAGGCTACCCATGACTTCAAGGTCACCCTGGGTTACAGAGTAGCTAATAGTCTA
GCTTGAACTATAGTGTAGGATCTTTAAAAAAAAATTAACCAACCAACCAACAAACAAACAAACAAACAAC
AACAACAACAAATGGAAGACAGAGGACAAAAAAAAATAAAAGAAAAAGTAGAAAGCCAATGGAGATACTA
TCTTAAAATTAGAAATATTTATGACACATTCTGAATACTCCATGTTTATTTCAAGGAAGCCAATGTAACT
TTAAGTACTATGGCCATTTAATGTAAATACTTAAGAAAAAAAACCAAATTAATTTTGATACATGCTGCAT
GTGAAAGACCCCCGCTGACGGGTAGTCAATCACTCAGAGGAGACCCTCCCAAGGAACAGCGAGACCACAA
GTCGGATGCAACTGCAAGAGGGTTTATTGGATACACGGGTACCCGGGCGACTCAGTCAATCGGAGGACTG
GCGCCCCGAGTGAGGGGTTGTGGGCTCGAGCTCGGGGAGCAGAAGCGCGCGAACAGAAGTCGAGCTAGCT
TGCCAAACCTACAGGTGGGGTCTTTCATTCCCCCCTTTTTCTGGAGACTAAATAAAATCTTTTATTTTAT
CTATGGCTCGTACTCTATAGGCTTCAGCTGGTGATATTGTTGAGTCAAAACTAGAGCCTGGACCACTGAT
ATCCTGTCTTTAACAAATTGGACTAATCCGGATCTGAAGTTCCTATACTTTCTAGAGAATAGGAACTTCG
GAATAGGAACTTCGCGGCCAGATCCTCGTTATTACGGCAGGGTCGCGCGTTCCATCGCGCGGCGTTCGCG
ACAGCACAGTGGCGGCCGCTCGAGCTTCTCTGCGCTTCTCAGGGAGATTTCTCCGCCCATCCAGGGCTTG
ATGATTCCGTCCTGCTCCAGCAGCAGAGCTCCCTGCTTGTCGATTCCTCTGGAGATGCCGAAGATTTCCT
TGTCGCCGATGATCAGCTTCACAGGTCTGTTGATGAAGTTGTCCAGCTTCTCCCATCTGCTCAGGTAAGG
AGCCAGTCCGTTAATGCCGCCGCCGGAGGAGCCGCCGCCCCGGGAGGCGTAGGAGATCTGCTTGTCATCG
TCGTCCTTGTAGTCGTTAATTAA
[270 nt withheld, positions 1424-1693]
ATGCCAGAGGATCATGTTTAAACAAACAATTGAGGCCGGCCGAATTCCGCGGAGGCTGGATCGGTCCCGG
TGTCTTCTATGGAGGTCAAAACAGCGTGGATGGCGTCTCCAGGCGATCTGACGGTTCACTAAACGAGCTC
TGCTTATATAGGCCTCCCACCGTACACGCCTACCCTCGAGTTTACCACTCCCTATCAGTGATAGAGAAAA
GTGAAAGTCGAGTTTACCACTCCCTATCAGTGATAGAGAAAAGTGAAAGTCGAGTTTACCACTCCCTATC
AGTGATAGAGAAAAGTGAAAGTCGAGTTTACCACTCCCTATCAGTGATAGAGAAAAGTGAAAGTCGAGTT
TACCACTCCCTATCAGTGATAGAGAAAAGTGAAAGTCGAGTTTACCACTCCCTATCAGTGATAGAGAAAA
GTGAAAGTCGAGTTTACCACTCCCTATCAGTGATAGAGAAAAGTGAAAGAAGCTTGTAGGCGTGTACGGT
GGGAGGCCTATATAAGCAGAGCTCGTTTAGTGAACCGTCAGATCGCCTGGAGACGCCATCCACGCTGTTT
TGACCTCCATAGAAGACACCGGGACCGATCCAGCCTCCGCGGTCGAGATGGAACAAAAACTCATCTCAGA
AGAGGATCTCGACAAGGACAACACCGTGCCCCTGAAGCTGATCGCCCTGCTGGCCAACGGCGAGTTCCAC
TCTGGCGAGCAGCTGGGAGAGACCCTGGGAATGAGCAGAGCCGCCATCAACAAGCACATCCAGACACTGA
GAGACTGGGGAGTGGACGTGTTCACCGTGCCTGGCAAGGGCTACAGCCTGCCTGAGCCTATCCAGCTGCT
GAACGCCAAGCAGATCCTGGGACAGCTGGATGGCGGAAGCGTGGCCGTGCTGCCTGTGATCGACTCCACC
AATCAGTACCTGCTGGACAGAATCGGAGAGCTGAAGTCCGGCGACGCCTGCATCGCCGAGTACCAGCAGG
CTGGCAGAGGAGGCAGAGGACGGAAGTGGTTCAGCCCATTCGGAGCCAACCTGTACCTGTCCATGTTCTG
GAGACTGGAGCAGGGACCTGCTGCTGCCATCGGACTGAGTCTGGTGATCGGAATCGTGATGGCCGAGGTG
CTGAGAAAGCTGGGAGCCGACAAGGTGAGAGTGAAGTGGCCTAATGACCTGTACCTCCAGGACCGCAAGC
TGGCTGGCATCCTGGTGGAGCTGACAGGCAAGACAGGCGATGCCGCTCAGATCGTGATCGGAGCCGGAAT
CAACATGGCCATGAGAAGAGTGGAGGAGAGCGTGGTGAACCAGGGCTGGATCACCCTGCAGGAGGCTGGC
ATCAACCTGGACCGGAACACCCTGGCCGCCATGCTGATCAGAGAGCTGAGAGCCGCTCTGGAGCTGTTCG
AGCAGGAGAAACATGGCGGCGGCTCCTCCGGCGGCGGCCAGATCTCCTACGCCTCCCGGGGCATCGATAT
GGGAGTGCAGGTGGAAACCATCTCCCCAGGAGACGGGCGCACCTTCCCCAAGCGCGGCCAGACCTGCGTG
GTGCACTACACCGGGATGCTTGAAGATGGAAAGAAATTTGATTCCTCCCGGGACAGAAACAAGCCCTTTA
AGTTTATGCTAGGCAAGCAGGAGGTGATCCGAGGCTGGGAAGAAGGGGTTGCCCAGATGAGTGTGGGTCA
GAGAGCCAAACTGACTATATCTCCAGATTATGCCTATGGTGCCACTGGGCACCCAGGCATCATCCCACCA
CATGCCACTCTCGTCTTCGATGTGGAGCTTCTAAAACTGGAAACGCGTTAGGGATCCAGACCACCTCCCC
TGCGAGCTAAGCTGGACAGCCAATGACGGGTAAGAGAGTGACATTTTTCACTAACCTAAGACAGGAGGGC
CGTCAGAGCTACTGCCTAATCCAAAGACGGGTAAAAGTGATAAAAATGTATCACTCCAACCTAAGACAGG
CGCAGCTTCCGAGGGATTTGAGATCCAGACATGATAAGATACATTGATGAGTTTGGACAAACCAAAACTA
GAATGCAGTGAAAAAAATGCCTTATTTGTGAAATTTGTGATGCTATTGCCTTATTTGTAACCATTATAAG
CTGCAATAAACAAGTTAACAACAACAATTGCATTCATTTTATGTTTCAGGTTCAGGGGGAGGTGTGGGAG
GTTTTTTAAAGCAAGTAAAACCTCTACAAATGTGGTATGGCTGATTATGATCTGAAGTTCCTATACTATT
TGAAGAATAGGAACTTCGGAATAGGAACTTCGGATCTCATATGGCCATATGGGGGCGCCTAGAGAAGGAG
TGAGGGCTGGATAAAGGGAGGATCGAGGCGGGGTCGAACGAGGAGGTTCAAGGGGGAGAGACGGGGCGGA
TGGAGGAAGAGGAGGCGGAGGCTTAGGGTGTACAAAGGGCTTGACCCAGGGAGGGGGGTCAAAAGCCAAG
GCTTCCCAGGTCACGATGTAGGGGACCTGGTCTGGGTGTCCATGCGGGCCAGGTGAAAAGACCTTGATCT
TAACCTGGGTGATGAGGTCTCGGTTAAAGGTGCCGTCTCGCGGCCATCCGACGTTAAAGGTTGGCCATTC
TGCAGAGCAGAAGGTAACCCAACGTCTCTTCTTGACATCTACCGACTGGTTGTGAGCGATCCGCTCGACA
TCTTTCCAGTGACCTAAGGTCAAACTTAAGGGAGTGGTAACAGGCTAGCCCGGGCCCATATTTTCAGACA
AATACAGAAACACAGTCAGACAGAGACAACACAGAACGATGCTGCAGCAGACAAGACGCGCGGCGCGGCT
TCGGTCCCAAACCGAAAGCAAAAATTCAGACGGAGGCGGGAACTGTTTTAGGTTCTCGTCTCCTACCAGA
ACCACATATCCCTCCTCTAAGGGGGGTGCACCAAAGAGTCCTAAACGATCGGGATTTTAGGACTCAGGTC
GGGCCACAAAAACGGCCCCCGAAGTCCCTGGGACGTCTCCCAGGGTTGCGGCCGGGTGTTCCGAACTCGT
CAGTTCCACCACGGGTCCGCCAGATACAGAGCTAGTTAGCTAACTAGTACCGACGCAGGCGCATAAAATC
AGTCATAGACACTAGACAATCGGACAGACACAGATAAGTTGCTGGCCAGCTTACCTCCCGGTGGTGGGTC
GGTGGTCCCTGGGCAGGGGTCTCCCGATCCCGGACGAGCCCCCAAATGAAAGACCCCCGCTGACGGGTAG
TCAATCACTCAGAGGAGACCCTCCCAAGGAACAGCGAGACCACAAGTCGGATGCAACTGCAAGAGGGTTT
ATTGGATACACGGGTACCCGGGCGACTCAGTCAATCGGAGGACTGGCGCGCCGAGTGAGGGGTTGTGGGC
TCTTTTATTGAGCTCGGGGAGCAGAAGCGCGCGAACAGAAGCGAGAAGCGAACTGATTGGTTAGTTCAAA
TAAGGCACAGGGTCATTTCAGGTCCTTGGGGCACCCTGGAAACATCTGATGGTTCTCTAGAAACTGCTGA
GGGCTGGACCGCATCTGGGGACCATCTGTTCTTGGCCCTGAGCCGGGGCAGGAACTGCTTACCACAGATA
TCCTGTTTGGCCCATATTCAGCTGTTCCATCTGTTCTTGGCCCTGAGCCGGGGCAGGAACTGCTTACCAC
AGATATCCTGTTTGGCCCATATTCAGCTGTTCCATCTGTTCCTGACCTTGATCTGAACTTTTCTATTCTC
AGTTATGTATTTTTCCATGCCTTGCAAAATGGCGTTACTTAAGCTAGCTTGCCAAACCTACAGGTGGGGT
CTTTCACATGTATATGTCAAAAATAAAAATCAACTAATTGACTAGTAATTAATATGACTGGCATAATGGG
AAATTGATCCTGACAGATGCAAACTGGCTTCTCAGCAGCGCATTTATGTTGTCAACTGAGGAAGGAAACG
TTAATGACAGAAACTCTAAGTAATTTCCACGTTTATCTATTTTTATTTATACTAGCTTTGGTAACAGGAA
TATTGCAGCATTCATGCACATTGAAACCCTTATGAAATAAAAACATCTGTGCATTTAAAATGGAATTAAC
ATTTTAAATGTTAAAAAAAGCTGGCTTAGCTTCCCCCCGCCCCCTAGGGCATAGAACAAGTCAAATGCTT
TATATATTTGAGTTTGGGATGTATTAGGAAACTCCTAAGAGCAAAGCTAGCTTGGCGTAATCATGGTCAT
AGCTGTTTCCTGTGTGAAATTGTTATCCGCTCACAATTCCACACAACATACGAGCCGGAAGCATAAAGTG
TAAAGCCTGGGGTGCCTAATGAGTGAGCTAACTCACATTAATTGCGTTGCGCTCACTGCCCGCTTTCCAG
TCGGGAAACCTGTCGTGCCAGCTGCATTAATGAATCGGCCAACGCGCGGGGAGAGGCGGTTTGCGTATTG
GGCGCTCTTCCGCTTCCTCGCTCACTGACTCGCTGCGCTCGGTCGTTCGGCTGCGGCGAGCGGTATCAGC
TCACTCAAAGGCGGTAATACGGTTATCCACAGAATCAGGGGATAACGCAGGAAAGAACATGTGAGCAAAA
GGCCAGCAAAAGGCCAGGAACCGTAAAAAGGCCGCGTTGCTGGCGTTTTTCCATAGGCTCCGCCCCCCTG
ACGAGCATCACAAAAATCGACGCTCAAGTCAGAGGTGGCGAAACCCGACAGGACTATAAAGATACCAGGC
GTTTCCCCCTGGAAGCTCCCTCGTGCGCTCTCCTGTTCCGACCCTGCCGCTTACCGGATACCTGTCCGCC
TTTCTCCCTTCGGGAAGCGTGGCGCTTTCTCATAGCTCACGCTGTAGGTATCTCAGTTCGGTGTAGGTCG
TTCGCTCCAAGCTGGGCTGTGTGCACGAACCCCCCGTTCAGCCCGACCGCTGCGCCTTATCCGGTAACTA
TCGTCTTGAGTCCAACCCGGTAAGACACGACTTATCGCCACTGGCAGCAGCCACTGGTAACAGGATTAGC
AGAGCGAGGTATGTAGGCGGTGCTACAGAGTTCTTGAAGTGGTGGCCTAACTACGGCTACACTAGAAGAA
CAGTATTTGGTATCTGCGCTCTGCTGAAGCCAGTTACCTTCGGAAAAAGAGTTGGTAGCTCTTGATCCGG
CAAACAAACCACCGCTGGTAGCGGTGGTTTTTTTGTTTGCAAGCAGCAGATTACGCGCAGAAAAAAAGGA
TCTCAAGAAGATCCTTTGATCTTTTCTACGGGGTCTGACGCTCAGTGGAACGAAAACTCACGTTAAGGGA
TTTTGGTCATGAGATTATCAAAAAGGATCTTCACCTAGATCCTTTTAAATTAAAAATGAAGTTTTAAATC
AATCTAAAGTATATATGAGTAAACTTGGTCTGACAGTTACCAATGCTTAATCAGTGAGGCACCTATCTCA
GCGATCTGTCTATTTCGTTCATCCATAGTTGCCTGACTCCCCGTCGTGTAGATAACTACGATACGGGAGG
GCTTACCATCTGGCCCCAGTGCTGCAATGATACCGCGAGACCCACGCTCACCGGCTCCAGATTTATCAGC
AATAAACCAGCCAGCCGGAAGGGCCGAGCGCAGAAGTGGTCCTGCAACTTTATCCGCCTCCATCCAGTCT
ATTAATTGTTGCCGGGAAGCTAGAGTAAGTAGTTCGCCAGTTAATAGTTTGCGCAACGTTGTTGCCATTG
CTACAGGCATCGTGGTGTCACGCTCGTCGTTTGGTATGGCTTCATTCAGCTCCGGTTCCCAACGATCAAG
GCGAGTTACATGATCCCCCATGTTGTGCAAAAAAGCGGTTAGCTCCTTCGGTCCTCCGATCGTTGTCAGA
AGTAAGTTGGCCGCAGTGTTATCACTCATGGTTATGGCAGCACTGCATAATTCTCTTACTGTCATGCCAT
CCGTAAGATGCTTTTCTGTGACTGGTGAGTACTCAACCAAGTCATTCTGAGAATAGTGTATGCGGCGACC
GAGTTGCTCTTGCCCGGCGTCAATACGGGATAATACCGCGCCACATAGCAGAACTTTAAAAGTGCTCATC
ATTGGAAAACGTTCTTCGGGGCGAAAACTCTCAAGGATCTTACCGCTGTTGAGATCCAGTTCGATGTAAC
CCACTCGTGCACCCAACTGATCTTCAGCATCTTTTACTTTCACCAGCGTTTCTGGGTGAGCAAAAACAGG
AAGGCAAAATGCCGCAAAAAAGGGAATAAGGGCGACACGGAAATGTTGAATACTCATACTCTTCCTTTTT
CAATATTATTGAAGCATTTATCAGGGTTATTGTCTCATGAGCGGATACATATTTGAATGTATTTAGAAAA
ATAAACAAATAGGGGTTCCGCGCACATTTCCCCGAAAAGTGCCACCTGACGTCTAAGAAACCATTATTAT
CATGACATTAACCTATAAAAATAGGCGTATCACGAGGCCCTTTCGTCTCGCGCGTTTCGGTGATGACGGT
GAAAACCTCTGACACATGCAGCTCCCGGAGACGGTCACAGCTTGTCTGTAAGCGGATGCCGGGAGCAGAC
AAGCCCGTCAGGGCGCGTCAGCGGGTGTTGGCGGGTGTCGGGGCTGGCTTAACTATGCGGCATCAGAGCA
GATTGTACTGAGAGTGCACCATATGCGGTGTGAAATACCGCACAGATGCGTAAGGAGAAAATACCGCATC
AGGCGCCATTCGCCATTCAGGCTGCGCAACTGTTGGGAAGGGCGATCGGTGCGGGCCTCTTCGCTATTAC
GCCAGCTGGCGAAAGGGGGATGTGCTGCAAGGCGATTAAGTTGGGTAACGCCAGGGTTTTCCCAGTCACG
ACGTTGTAAAACGACGGCCAGTGAATTAATTCCAAGCTAAGTGAAAGACTCTGTCTCAAAAACCAACCTG
ACACCTGAGCCGGAGCGTTG
